>Addgene plasmid #43669 | III-TAAG | depositor partial sequence | sequence record 58934 | III-TAAG sequence 426 bps
CGTCTCGGCTCACCCCAGAGCAGGTCGTGGCCATTGCCTCGAATGGAGGGGGCAAACAGGCGTTGGAAAC
CGTACAACGATTGCTGCCGGTGCTGTGCCAAGCGCACGGACTCACCCCAGAGCAGGTCGTGGCAATCGCC
TCCAACATTGGCGGGAAACAGGCACTCGAGACTGTCCAGCGCCTGCTTCCCGTGCTGTGCCAAGCGCACG
GCCTCACCCCAGAGCAGGTCGTGGCAATCGCCTCCAACATTGGCGGGAAACAGGCACTCGAGACTGTCCA
GCGCCTGCTTCCCGTGCTGTGCCAAGCGCACGGATTAACCCCAGAGCAGGTCGTGGCAATCGCGAGCAAT
AACGGCGGAAAACAGGCTTTGGAAACGGTGCAGAGGCTCCTTCCAGTGCTGTGCCAAGCGCACGGACTCA
GAGACG
