>Addgene plasmid #43669 | III-TAAG | addgene partial sequence | sequence record 61778 | M13-F20 5'-TGTAAAACGACGGCCAGT-3'
GAATTGGGCCCTCTGATGCATGCTCGAGCGGCCGCCAGTGTGATGGATATCTGCAGAATTCGCCCTTGCC
GTCCTAGCGCGTCTCGGCTCACCCCAGAGCAGGTCGTGGCCATTGCCTCGAATGGAGGGGGCAAACAGGC
GTTGGAAACCGTACAACGATTGCTGCCGGTGCTGTGCCAAGCGCACGGACTCACCCCAGAGCAGGTCGTG
GCAATCGCCTCCAACATTGGCGGGAAACAGGCACTCGAGACTGTCCAGCGCCTGCTTCCCGTGCTGTGCC
AAGCGCACGGCCTCACCCCAGAGCAGGTCGTGGCAATCGCCTCCAACATTGGCGGGAAACAGGCACTCGA
GACTGTCCAGCGCCTGCTTCCCGTGCTGTGCCAAGCGCACGGATTAACCCCAGAGCAGGTCGTGGCAATC
GCGAGCAATAACGGCGGAAAACAGGCTTTGGAAACGGTGCAGAGGCTCCTTCCAGTGCTGTGCCAAGCGC
ACGGACTCAGAGACGTGGGCACAGGAAAGAAGGGCGAATTCCAGCACACTGGCGGCCGTTACTAGTGGAT
CCGAGCTCGGTACCAAGCTTGATGCATAGCTTGAGTATTCTATAGTGTCACCTAAATAGCTTGGCGTAAT
CATGGTCATAGCTGTTTCCTGTGTGAAATTGTTATCCGCTCACAATTCCACACAACATACGAGCCGGAAG
CATAAAGTGGTAAAGCCTGGGGTGCCTAATGAGTGAGCTAACTCACATTAATTGCGTTGCGCTCACTGCC
CGCTTTCCAGTCGGGAAACCTGTCGTGCCAGCTGCATTAATGAATCGGCCAACGCGCGGGGAGAGGCGGT
TTGCGTATTGGGCGCTCTTCCGCTTCCTCGCTCACTGACTC
