[The description below was written by a language model from this plasmid's Addgene catalogue record.]
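Description:
III-TAAG is a bacterial cloning plasmid built on the commercial pCRII-TOPO backbone (about 4.0 kb without insert), into which a 426 bp synthetic fragment was introduced by TOPO cloning. It is maintained at high copy number in E. coli and is selected with both ampicillin and kanamycin, consistent with the dual resistance markers of this backbone. The insert lies between standard T7 and M13-reverse priming sites, which the record lists for sequence verification. No feature table accompanies the entry, so the positions of the origin, resistance genes and other backbone elements are not documented here.

The record gives the insert only the name III-TAAG and does not describe its content. The associated publication describes a TALEN genome-editing system for generating human stem cell-based disease models. In that context, the name and size suggest a pre-assembled block of four TAL effector repeat units, with "TAAG" indicating the DNA bases the repeats recognise and "III" indicating the block's position in an ordered assembly scheme. This interpretation is inferred from the naming and insert length rather than stated in the catalogue fields. If it is correct, the plasmid would be one member of a library of repeat modules that are excised or amplified and joined in series to build custom TALE DNA-binding arrays, which are then fused to a nuclease domain in a separate expression vector. The plasmid is classed purely as a cloning vector, and no mammalian promoter, tag or reporter is recorded, so it appears to serve as a storage and source construct for the module rather than an expression vector.
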