Addgene plasmid #43669: III-TAAG
Depositing lab: Chad Cowan & Kiran Musunuru. Depositing organization: Harvard University. Publication: A TALEN Genome-Editing System for Generating Human Stem Cell-Based Disease Models. Ding Q, Lee YK, Schaefer EA, Peters DT, Veres A, Kim K, Kuperwasser N, Motola DL, Meissner TB, Hendriks WT, Trevisan M, Gupta RM, Moisan A, Banks E, Friesen M, Schinzel RT, Xia F, Tang A, Xia Y, Figueroa E, Wann A, Ahfeldt T, Daheron L, Zhang F, Rubin LL, Peng LF, Chung RT, Musunuru K, Cowan CA. Cell Stem Cell. 2012 Dec 12. pii: S1934-5909(12)00645-5. doi: 10.1016/j.stem.2012.11.011. PubMed 23246482.
Backbone
  Vector backbone: pCRII-TOPO
  Backbone manufacturer: Invitrogen
  Backbone size w/o insert (bp): 3973
  Vector type: Bacterial Cloning
Growth in bacteria
  Bacterial resistance: Ampicillin and Kanamycin, 100 & 50 μg/mL
  Growth temperature: 37°C
  Growth strain: Top10
  Copy number: High Copy
Gene/Insert
  Gene/Insert name: III-TAAG
  Species: Synthetic
  Insert size (bp): 426
  Cloning method: TOPO Cloning
  Sequencing primers: 5′ T7; 3′ M13-rev
Terms and licenses: Academic/Nonprofit Terms; Industry Terms: Not Available to Industry
How to cite: III-TAAG was a gift from Chad Cowan & Kiran Musunuru (Addgene plasmid # 43669 ; http://n2t.net/addgene:43669 ; RRID:Addgene_43669)
